>Addgene plasmid #154705 | pEPYC1CB0447 | depositor full sequence | sequence record 299639 | pEPYC1CB0447 sequence 7092 bps
GCAATTGTCTTCTGCACGAAGTGGTTTAAACTATCAGTGTTTGACAGGATATATTGGCGGGTAAACCTAA
GAGAAAAGAGCGTTTATTAGAATAATCGGATATTTAAAAGGGCGTGAAAAGGTTTATCCGTTCGTCCATT
TGTATGTGCATGCCAACCACAGGGTTCCCCAGATCAGGCGCTGGCTGCTGAACCCCCAGCCGGAACTGAC
CCCACAAGGCCCTAGCGTTTGCAATGCACCAGGTCATCATTGACCCAGGCGTGTTCCACCAGGCCGCTGC
CTCGCAACTCTTCGCAGGCTTCGCCGACCTGCTCGCGCCACTTCTTCACGCGGGTGGAATCCGATCCGCA
CATGAGGCGGAAGGTTTCCAGCTTGAGCGGGTACGGCTCCCGGTGCGAGCTGAAATAGTCGAACATCCGT
CGGGCCGTCGGCGACAGCTTGCGGTACTTCTCCCATATGAATTTCGTGTAGTGGTCGCCAGCAAACAGCA
CGACGATTTCCTCGTCGATCAGGACCTGGCAACGGGACGTTTTCTTGCCACGGTCCAGGACGCGGAAGCG
GTGCAGCAGCGACACCGATTCCAGGTGCCCAACGCGGTCGGACGTGAAGCCCATCGCCGTCGCCTGTAGG
CGCGACAGGCATTCCTCGGCCTTCGTGTAATACCGGCCATTGATCGACCAGCCCAGGTCCTGGCAAAGCT
CGTAGAACGTGAAGGTGATCGGCTCGCCGATAGGGGTGCGCTTCGCGTACTCCAACACCTGCTGCCACAC
CAGTTCGTCATCGTCGGCCCGCAGCTCGACGCCGGTGTAGGTGATCTTCACGTCCTTGTTGACGTGGAAA
ATGACCTTGTTTTGCAGCGCCTCGCGCGGGATTTTCTTGTTGCGCGTGGTGAACAGGGCAGAGCGGGCCG
TGTCGTTTGGCATCGCTCGCATCGTGTCCGGCCACGGCGCAATATCGAACAAGGAAAGCTGCATTTCCTT
GATCTGCTGCTTCGTGTGTTTCAGCAACGCGGCCTGCTTGGCCTCGCTGACCTGTTTTGCCAGGTCCTCG
CCGGCGGTTTTTCGCTTCTTGGTCGTCATAGTTCCTCGCGTGTCGATGGTCATCGACTTCGCCAAACCTG
CCGCCTCCTGTTCAAGACGACGCGAACGCTCCACGGCGGCCGATGGCGCGGGCAGGGCAGGGGGAGCCAG
TTGCACGCTGTCGCGCTCGATCTTGGCCGTAGCTTGCTGGACCATCGAGCCGACGGACTGGAAGGTTTCG
CGGGGCGCACGCATGACGGTGCGGCTTGCGATGGTTTCGGCATCCTCGGCGGAAAACCCCGCGTCGATCA
GTTCTTGCCTGTATGCCTTCCGGTCAAACGTCCGATTCATTCACCCTCCTTGCGGGATTGCCCCGACTCA
CGCCGGGGCAATGTGCCCTTATTCCTGATTTGACCCGCCTGGTGCCTTGGTGTCCAGATAATCCACCTTA
TCGGCAATGAAGTCGGTCCCGTAGACCGTCTGGCCGTCCTTCTCGTACTTGGTATTCCGAATCTTGCCCT
GCACGAATACCAGCGACCCCTTGCCCAAATACTTGCCGTGGGCCTCGGCCTGAGAGCCAAAACACTTGAT
GCGGAAGAAGTCGGTGCGCTCCTGCTTGTCGCCGGCATCGTTGCGCCACATCTAGGATCTGCCAGGAACC
GTAAAAAGGCCGCGTTGCTGGCGTTTTTCCATAGGCTCCGCCCCCCTGACGAGCATCACAAAAATCGACG
CTCAAGTCAGAGGTGGCGAAACCCGACAGGACTATAAAGATACCAGGCGTTTCCCCCTGGAAGCTCCCTC
GTGCGCTCTCCTGTTCCGACCCTGCCGCTTACCGGATACCTGTCCGCCTTTCTCCCTTCGGGAAGCGTGG
CGCTTTCTCATAGCTCACGCTGTAGGTATCTCAGTTCGGTGTAGGTCGTTCGCTCCAAGCTGGGCTGTGT
GCACGAACCCCCCGTTCAGCCCGACCGCTGCGCCTTATCCGGTAACTATCGTCTTGAGTCCAACCCGGTA
AGACACGACTTATCGCCACTGGCAGCAGCCACTGGTAACAGGATTAGCAGAGCGAGGTATGTAGGCGGTG
CTACAGAGTTCTTGAAGTGGTGGCCTAACTACGGCTACACTAGAAGAACAGTATTTGGTATCTGCGCTCT
GCTGAAGCCAGTTACCTTCGGAAAAAGAGTTGGTAGCTCTTGATCCGGCAAACAAACCACCGCTGGTAGC
GGTGGTTTTTTTGTTTGCAAGCAGCAGATTACGCGCAGAAAAAAAGGATCTCAAGAAGATCCTTTGATCT
TTTCTACGGGGTCTGACGCTCAGTGGAACGAAAACTCACGTTAAGGGATTTTGGTCATGAGATTATCAAA
AAGGATCTTCACCTAGATCCTTTTAAATTAAAAATGAAGTTTTAAATCAATCTAAAGTATATATGAGTAA
ACTTGGTCTGACAGTTACCAATGCTTAATCAGTGAGGCACCTATCTCAGCGATCTGTCTATTTCGTTCAT
CCATAGTTGCCTGACTCCCCGTCGTGTAGATAACTACGATACGGGAGGGCTTACCATCTGGCCCCAGTGC
TGCAATGATACCGCGAGAACCACGCTCACCGGCTCCAGATTTATCAGCAATAAACCAGCCAGCCGGAAGG
GCCGAGCGCAGAAGTGGTCCTGCAACTTTATCCGCCTCCATCCAGTCTATTAATTGTTGCCGGGAAGCTA
GAGTAAGTAGTTCGCCAGTTAATAGTTTGCGCAACGTTGTTGCCATTGCTACAGGCATCGTGGTGTCACG
CTCGTCGTTTGGTATGGCTTCATTCAGCTCCGGTTCCCAACGATCAAGGCGAGTTACATGATCCCCCATG
TTGTGCAAAAAAGCGGTTAGCTCCTTCGGTCCTCCGATCGTTGTCAGAAGTAAGTTGGCCGCAGTGTTAT
CACTCATGGTTATGGCAGCACTGCATAATTCTCTTACTGTCATGCCATCCGTAAGATGCTTTTCTGTGAC
TGGTGAGTACTCAACCAAGTCATTCTGAGAATAGTGTATGCGGCGACCGAGTTGCTCTTGCCCGGCGTCA
ATACGGGATAATACCGCGCCACATAGCAGAACTTTAAAAGTGCTCATCATTGGAAAACGTTCTTCGGGGC
GAAAACTCTCAAGGATCTTACCGCTGTTGAGATCCAGTTCGATGTAACCCACTCGTGCACCCAACTGATC
TTCAGCATCTTTTACTTTCACCAGCGTTTCTGGGTGAGCAAAAACAGGAAGGCAAAATGCCGCAAAAAAG
GGAATAAGGGCGACACGGAAATGTTGAATACTCATACTCTTCCTTTTTCAATATTATTGAAGCATTTATC
AAGGTTATTGTCTCATGAGCGGATACATATTTGAATGTATTTAGAAAAATAAACAAATAGGGGTTCCGCG
CACGAATTGGCCAGCGCTGCCATTTTTGGGGTGAGGCCGTTCGCGGCCGAGGGGCGCAGCCCCTGGGGGG
ATGGGAGGCCCGCGTTAGCGGGCCGGGAGGGTTCGAGAAGGGGGGGCACCCCCCTTCGGCGTGCGCGGTC
ACGCGCACAGGGCGCAGCCCTGGTTAAAAACAAGGTTTATAAATATTGGTTTAAAAGCAGGTTAAAAGAC
AGGTTAGCGGTGGCCGAAAAACGGGCGGAAACCCTTGCAAATGCTGGATTTTCTGCCTGTGGACAGCCCC
TCAAATGTCAATAGGTGCGCCCCTCATCTGTCAGCACTCTGCCCCTCAAGTGTCAAGGATCGCGCCCCTC
ATCTGTCAGTAGTCGCGCCCCTCAAGTGTCAATACCGCAGGGCACTTATCCCCAGGCTTGTCCACATCAT
CTGTGGGAAACTCGCGTAAAATCAGGCGTTTTCGCCGATTTGCGAGGCTGGCCAGCTCCACGTCGCCGGC
CGAAATCGAGCCTGCCCCTCATCTGTCAACGCCGCGCCGGGTGAGTCGGCCCCTCAAGTGTCAACGTCCG
CCCCTCATCTGTCAGTGAGGGCCAAGTTTTCCGCGAGGTATCCACAACGCCGGCGGCCGCGGTGTCTCGC
ACACGGCTTCGACGGCGTTTCTGGCGCGTTTGCAGGGCCATAGACGGCCGCCAGCCCAGCGGCGAGGGCA
ACCAGCCCGGTGAGCGTCGCAAAGGAGATCCTGATCTGACTGATGGGCTGCCTGTATCGAGTGGTGATTT
TGTGCCGAGCTGCCGGTCGGGGAGCTGTTGGCTGGCTGGTGGCAGGATATATTGTGGTGTAAACAAATTG
ACGCTTAGACAACTTAATAACACATTGCGGACGTTTTTAATGTACTGGGGTGGATGCAGTGGGCCCCACT
CTGTGAAGACAATGCCGAATTCGGATCCGGAGGGAGGCGTGTCGTTTTAGTGAGGAAGATTGATGAAAAG
TCAAAAACAAAAATCAATTATAAGATTGATGAAAAGTCAAAAACAAAAATCAATTATAAGATTGATGAAA
AGTCAAAAACAAAAATCAATTATCTATATAAGGTTTTGCTATTCATTGAAAGCAGTAGTGACTGATTTGT
ATATAATGTACTGTATTTTTACAACAATTACCAACAACAACAAACAACAAACAACATTACAATTACTATT
TACAATTACAATGGAGGACGCCAAAAACATAAAGAAAGGCCCGGCGCCATTCTATCCGCTGGAAGATGGA
ACCGCTGGAGAGCAACTGCATAAGGCTATGAAGAGATACGCCCTGGTTCCTGGAACAATTGCTTTTACAG
ATGCACATATCGAGGTGGACATCACTTACGCTGAGTACTTCGAAATGTCCGTTCGGTTGGCAGAAGCTAT
GAAACGATATGGGCTGAATACAAATCACAGAATCGTCGTATGCAGTGAAAACTCTCTTCAATTCTTTATG
CCGGTGTTGGGCGCGTTATTTATCGGAGTTGCAGTTGCGCCCGCGAACGACATTTATAATGAACGTGAAT
TGCTCAACAGTATGGGCATTTCGCAGCCTACCGTGGTGTTCGTTTCCAAAAAGGGGTTGCAAAAAATTTT
GAACGTGCAAAAAAAGCTCCCAATCATCCAAAAAATTATTATCATGGATTCTAAAACGGATTACCAGGGA
TTTCAGTCGATGTACACGTTCGTCACATCTCATCTACCTCCCGGTTTTAATGAATACGATTTTGTGCCAG
AGTCCTTCGATAGGGACAAGACAATTGCACTGATCATGAACTCCTCTGGATCTACTGGTCTGCCTAAAGG
TGTCGCTCTGCCTCATAGAACTGCCTGCGTGAGATTCTCGCATGCCAGAGATCCTATTTTTGGCAATCAA
ATCATTCCGGATACTGCGATTTTAAGTGTTGTTCCATTCCATCACGGTTTTGGAATGTTTACTACACTCG
GATATTTGATATGTGGATTTCGAGTCGTCTTAATGTATAGATTTGAAGAAGAACTGTTTCTGAGGAGCCT
TCAGGATTACAAGATTCAAAGTGCGCTGCTGGTGCCAACCCTATTCTCCTTCTTCGCCAAAAGCACTCTG
ATTGACAAATACGATTTATCTAATTTACACGAAATTGCTTCTGGTGGCGCTCCCCTCTCTAAGGAAGTCG
GGGAAGCGGTTGCCAAGAGGTTCCATCTGCCAGGTATCAGGCAAGGATATGGGCTCACTGAGACTACATC
AGCTATTCTGATTACACCCGAGGGGGATGATAAACCGGGCGCGGTCGGTAAAGTTGTTCCATTTTTTGAA
GCGAAGGTTGTGGATCTGGATACCGGGAAAACGCTGGGCGTTAATCAAAGAGGCGAACTGTGTGTGAGAG
GTCCTATGATTATGTCCGGTTATGTAAACAATCCGGAAGCGACCAACGCCTTGATTGACAAGGATGGATG
GCTACATTCTGGAGACATAGCTTACTGGGACGAGGACGAACACTTCTTCATCGTTGACCGCCTGAAGTCT
CTGATTAAGTACAAAGGCTATCAGGTGGCTCCCGCTGAATTGGAATCCATCTTGCTCCAACACCCCAACA
TCTTCGACGCAGGTGTCGCAGGTCTGCCCGACGATGACGCCGGTGAACTTCCCGCCGCCGTTGTTGTTTT
GGAGCACGGAAAGACGATGACGGAAAAAGAGATCGTGGATTACGTCGCCAGTCAAGTAACAACCGCGAAA
AAGTTGCGCGGAGGAGTTGTGTTTGTGGACGAAGTACCGAAAGGTCTTACCGGAAAACTCGACGCAAGAA
AAATCAGAGAGATCCTCATAAAGGCCAAGAAGGGCGGAAAGATCGCCGTGGGTTCGGATTATAAGGACCA
TGACGGAGACTATAAGGACCATGACCTCGACGCTGCAGCAGCGGATTATAAGGACGATGACGATAAGTGA
GCTTGTCCTGCTTTAATGAGATATGCGAGAAGCCTATGATCGCATGATATTTGCTTTCAATTCTGTTGTG
CACGTTGTAAAAAACCTGAGCATGTGTAGCTCAGATCCTTACCGCCGGTTTCGGTTCATTCTAATGAATA
TATCACCCGTTACTATCGTATTTTTATGAATAATATTCTCCGTTCAATTTACTGATTGTACCCTACTACT
TATATGTACAATATTAAAATGAAAACAATATATTGTGCTGAATAGGTTTATAGCGACATCTATGATAGAG
CGCCACAATAACAAACAATTGCGTTTTATTATTACAAATCCAATTTTAAAAAAAGCGGCAGAACCGGTCA
AACCTAAAAGACTGATTACATAAATCTTATTCAAATTTCAAAAGTGCCCCAGGGGCTAGTATCTACGACA
CACCGAGCGGCGAACTAATAACGCTCACTGAAGGGAACTCCGGTTCCCCGCCGGCGCGCATGGGTGAGAT
TCCTTGAAGTTGAGTATTGGCCGTCCGCTCTACCGAAAGTTACGGGCACCATTCAACCCGGTCCAGCACG
GCGGCCGGGTAACCGACTTGCTGCCCCGAGAATTATGCAGCATTTTTTTGGTGTATGTGGGCCCCAAATG
AAGTGCAGGTCAAACCTTGACAGTGACGACAAATCGTTGGGCGGGTCCAGGGCGAATTTTGCGACAACAT
GTCGAGGCTCAGCAGGACCGCT
Features (pLannotate 1.2.2; 11 found; start..end, strand, type, name):
     42..66      +  misc_feature   RB T-DNA repeat: right border repeat from nopaline C58 T-DNA
    178..198     -  CDS            TetR (fragment): tetracycline resistance regulatory protein; tetR
    225..1370    -  CDS            trfA: TRFA_ECOLX - Experimental evidence at protein level: Swiss-Prot protein existence level 1. Also involved in plasmid copy number control, promoting intermolecular coupling of protein bound iterons at oriV, which inhibits replication initiation. From Escherichia coli.
   1706..2294    -  rep_origin     ori: high-copy-number ColE1/pMB1/pBR322/pUC origin of replication
   2465..3325    -  CDS            AmpR: β-lactamase; bla; confers resistance to ampicillin, carbenicillin, and related antibiotics
   3326..3430    -  promoter       AmpR promoter: bla
   3517..4148    -  rep_origin     oriV: incP origin of replication
   4240..4264    +  misc_feature   LB T-DNA repeat: left border repeat from nopaline C58 T-DNA
   4574..4629    +  misc_feature   TMV Ω: translational enhancer from the tobacco mosaic virus 5'-leader sequence (Gallie et al., 1988)
   4631..6280    +  CDS            luciferase: firefly luciferase; luc+; enhanced luc+ version of the luciferase gene
   6378..7085    +  terminator     OCS terminator: octopine synthase terminator
