[The description below was written by a language model from this plasmid's Addgene catalogue record and pLannotate feature annotations shown in this document.]
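Description:
pEPYC1CB0447 is a MoClo (Golden Gate modular cloning) Level 1 plasmid built in the pICH47732 acceptor backbone, carrying a single plant transcription unit that reports promoter activity through firefly luciferase. The 7,092 bp backbone is a binary-type vector. Nopaline-type left and right T-DNA border repeats flank the cargo region, and the plasmid combines a high-copy ColE1/pUC origin for propagation in E. coli with the broad-host-range incP oriV and its trfA replication initiator, which allow maintenance in Agrobacterium. Selection in bacteria is by ampicillin resistance (β-lactamase under its own bla promoter). A short annotated TetR fragment appears to be a backbone remnant rather than a functional element.

The insert is a fully synthetic cassette described as MinSyn_012::TMV::LucF::Flag::ocsT. MinSyn_012, a minimal synthetic plant promoter, drives transcription. It is not picked up by the automated annotation, but the unannotated stretch between the left border and the TMV leader is where it would be expected to sit. The tobacco mosaic virus Ω 5′ leader follows and acts as a translational enhancer. It precedes the firefly luciferase (luc+) coding sequence, which according to the catalogue entry carries a Flag tag that is likewise not separately annotated. The octopine synthase terminator provides transcript termination and polyadenylation. The cassette was assembled from standard parts using BsaI, and the recognition sites were destroyed in the process, as is typical of Golden Gate assembly.

The construct serves as a luciferase reporter for quantifying the strength of the MinSyn_012 promoter in plant cells, as part of work on the rational design of minimal synthetic plant promoters. As a Level 1 module, it can also be combined with other transcription units into higher-level multigene assemblies.
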