Addgene plasmid #154705: pEPYC1CB0447
Purpose: MoClo Level 1 luciferase reporter
Depositing lab: Nicola Patron. Depositing organization: Earlham Institute. Publication: Rational design of minimal synthetic promoters for plants. Cai YM, Kallam K, Tidd H, Gendarini G, Salzman A, Patron NJ. Nucleic Acids Res. 2020 Aug 28. pii: 5897334. doi: 10.1093/nar/gkaa682. PubMed 32856047.
Backbone
  Vector backbone: pICH47732
  Vector type: Synthetic Biology
Growth in bacteria
  Bacterial resistance: Ampicillin, 100 μg/mL
  Growth temperature: 37°C
  Growth strain: NEB Stable
  Copy number: High Copy
Gene/Insert
  Gene/Insert name: MinSyn_012 Firefly luciferase expression cassette [MinSyn_012::TMV::LucF::Flag::ocsT]
  Species: Synthetic
  Cloning method: Restriction Enzyme; 5′ cloning site BsaI (destroyed during cloning); 3′ cloning site BsaI (destroyed during cloning)
Terms and licenses: Academic/Nonprofit Terms; Industry Terms: Not Available to Industry
Depositor comments: Please visit https://www.biorxiv.org/content/10.1101/2020.05.14.095406v1 for bioRxiv preprint.
How to cite: pEPYC1CB0447 was a gift from Nicola Patron (Addgene plasmid # 154705 ; http://n2t.net/addgene:154705 ; RRID:Addgene_154705)
